>Addgene plasmid #186867 | pTRE3G-WHG cGAS-HA | addgene full sequence | sequence record 366075 | Addgene NGS Result
AGCCCATATATGGAGTTCCGCGTTACATAACTTACGGTAAATGGCCCGCCTGGCTGACCGCCCAACGACC
CCCGCCCATTGACGTCAATAATGACGTATGTTCCCATAGTAACGCCAATAGGGACTTTCCATTGACGTCA
ATGGGTGGAGTATTTACGGTAAACTGCCCACTTGGCAGTACATCAAGTGTATCATATGCCAAGTACGCCC
CCTATTGACGTCAATGACGGTAAATGGCCCGCCTGGCATTATGCCCAGTACATGACCTTATGGGACTTTC
CTACTTGGCAGTACATCTACGTATTAGTCATCGCTATTACCATGGTGATGCGGTTTTGGCAGTACATCAA
TGGGCGTGGATAGCGGTTTGACTCACGGGGATTTCCAAGTCTCCACCCCATTGACGTCAATGGGAGTTTG
TTTTGGCACCAAAATCAACGGGACTTTCCAAAATGTCGTAACAACTCCGCCCCATTGACGCAAATGGGCG
GTAGGCGTGTACGGTGGGAGGTCTATATAAGCAGAGCTCAATAAAAGAGCCCACAACCCCTCACTCGGCG
CGCCAGTCTTCCGATAGACTGCGTCGCCCGGGTACCCGTATTCCCAATAAAGCCTCTTGCTGTTTGCATC
CGAATCGTGGTCTCGCTGTTCCTTGGGAGGGTCTCCTCTGAGTGATTGACTACCCACGACGGGGGTCTTT
CATTTGGGGGCTCGTCCGGGATTTGGAGACCCCTGCCCAGGGACCACCGACCCACCACCGGGAGGTAAGC
TGGCCAGCAACTTATCTGTGTCTGTCCGATTGTCTAGTGTCTATGTTTGATGTTATGCGCCTGCGTCTGT
ACTAGTTAGCTAACTAGCTCTGTATCTGGCGGACCCGTGGTGGAACTGACGAGTTCTGAACACCCGGCCG
CAACCCTGGGAGACGTCCCAGGGACTTTGGGGGCCGTTTTTGTGGCCCGACCTGAGGAAGGGAGTCGATG
TGGAATCCGACCCCGTCAGGATATGTGGTTCTGGTAGGAGACGAGAACCTAAAACAGTTCCCGCCTCCGT
CTGAATTTTTGCTTTCGGTTTGGAACCGAAGCCGCGCGTCTTGTCTGCTGCAGCGCTGCAGCATCGTTCT
GTGTTGTCTCTGTCTGACTGTGTTTCTGTATTTGTCTGAAAATTAGGGCCAGACTGTTACCACTCCCTTA
AGTTTGACCTTAGGTCACTGGAAAGATGTCGAGCGGATCGCTCACAACCAGTCGGTAGATGTCAAGAAGA
GACGTTGGGTTACCTTCTGCTCTGCAGAATGGCCAACCTTTAACGTCGGATGGCCGCGAGACGGCACCTT
TAACCGAGACCTCATCACCCAGGTTAAGATCAAGGTCTTTTCACCTGGCCCGCATGGACACCCAGACCAG
GTCCCCTACATCGTGACCTGGGAAGCCTTGGCTTTTGACCCCCCTCCCTGGGTCAAGCCCTTTGTACACC
CTAAGCCTCCGCCTCCTCTTCCTCCATCCGCCCCGTCTCTCCCCCTTGAACCTCCTCGTTCGACCCCGCC
TCGATCCTCCCTTTATCCAGCCCTCACTCCTTCTCTAGGCGCCGGAATTGAAGATCTCGATGAGGCCCTT
TCGTCTTCACTCGAGTTTACTCCCTATCAGTGATAGAGAACGTATGAAGAGTTTACTCCCTATCAGTGAT
AGAGAACGTATGCAGACTTTACTCCCTATCAGTGATAGAGAACGTATAAGGAGTTTACTCCCTATCAGTG
ATAGAGAACGTATGACCAGTTTACTCCCTATCAGTGATAGAGAACGTATCTACAGTTTACTCCCTATCAG
TGATAGAGAACGTATATCCAGTTTACTCCCTATCAGTGATAGAGAACGTATGTCGAGGTAGGCGTGTACG
GTGGGCGCCTATAAAAGCAGAGCTCGTTTAGTGAACCGTCAGATCGCCTGGAGCAATTCCACAACACTTT
TGTCTTATACTTGGATCCGCCACCATGCGGAGAGATTCCGAGGCCGGAGCCACTGCCTCCGAGGCTTCCG
CGCGGAGTGCCAGGGGCGCCCCGACGGATCCCAACGAGTCTCCGGCTGCTCCAGAGGCCGCCCTGCCTAA
GGCGGGAAAGTTCGGCCCCGCCAGGAAGTCGGGATCCCGGCAGAAAAAGAGCGCCCCGGACACCCAGGAG
AGGCCGCCCGTCCGCGCAACTGGGGCTCGCGCCAAAAAGGCCCCTCAGCGCGCCCAGGACGCGCAGCCCT
CTGACGCCACCAGCGCCCCTGGGGCAGAGGGGCTGGAGCCTCCTGCGGCTCGGGAGCCGGCTCTTTCCAG
GGCTGGTTCTCGCGCCAAAAAGGCCCCTCAGCGCTCCCAGGACGCGCAGCCCTCTGACGCCACCAGCGCC
CCTGGGGCAGAGGGGCTGGAGCCTCCTGCGGCTCGGGAGCTGGCTCTTTCCAGGGCTGGTTCCCGCCACC
AGAGAGGCGCGCGCTGCTCTCCGAAGCCAAGACCCCCGCCCGGGCCCGGGGACGTGCCCAGCCCCGGCAT
GCCGGTCTCGGCCCCCATTCTCGTACAGGGGGATGCGGCGCCTGGGGCCAGGAAGCTCCCGGCGGTTTTG
GAGAAGTTGAAGCTCAGCCGCCAGGAAATCTGCGAGGCGGCGGAGGTGGTGAACGGGGTTGTGGACCACC
TGCTGCGCAGACTGCAGAAGTGCGACTCCGAGTTCAGAGGCGTCGGGCTGCTGCGCACCGGGAGCTACTA
TGAGCACGTGAAGATTTCTGCACCTAATGAATTTGACGTCATGTTTAAACTGGAAGTCCCCAGAATTCAA
CTAGAAGAATATTCCAACACTGGTGCATATTACTTTGTGAAATTTAAAAGAAATCCGAAAGAAAATCCTC
TGTGTCAGTTTTTAGAAGGTGAAATATTATCAGCTTCTAAGATGCTGTCAAAGTTTAGGAAAATCATTAA
GGAAGAAATTAACAACATTAAAGATACAGATGTCATCCTGAAGAGGAAAAGAGGAGGGAGCCCTGCTGTA
ACACTTCTTATTAGTGAAAAAATATCTGTGGATATAACCCTGGCTTTGGAATCAAAGAGTAGTAGCTGGC
CTGCTAGCACCCAAGAAGGCCTGCCCATTAAAGACTGGCTTTCAGGAAAAGTTAGGACGCAACTAAGACT
AAAGCCATTTTACCTTGTACCCAAGCATGCAAAGGAAGGAAATGGTTTCCAAGAAGAAACATGGCGGCTA
TCCTTCTCTCACATTGAAAAGGAAATTTTGAACAATCATGGAGAAACTAAAACGTGCTGTGAAAACAAAA
AAGTGAAATGTTGCAGGAAAGATTGTTTAAAACTAATGAAATACCTTTTAGAACAGCTGAAAGAAAGGTT
TAAAGACAAAAAACATCTGGATAAATTCTCTTCTTATCATGTGAAAACTGCCTTCTTTCATGTATGTACC
GAGAACCCAAAAGACAGTCAGTGGGACCCCAAAGACCTGGGCCTCTGCTTTGATAAATGCGTGATATACT
TTCTTCAGTGCCTCAGTACAGAACAACTTGGGAATTATTTTATTCCTGGATTCAATCTATTCTCTAGCAA
CTTAATTGACAAAAGAAGTAAAGAATTTCTGTCAAAGCAAATTGAATATGAAAGAAACAATGAGTATCCA
GTTTTTGGTAAATGTTACCCATACGATGTTCCAGATTACGCTTGAGCGGCCGCGCCGGCGGGCCCGAATT
CTACCGGGTAGGGGAGGCGCTTTTCCCAAGGCAGTCTGGAGCATGCGCTTTAGCAGCCCCGCTGGGCACT
TGGCGCTACACAAGTGGCCTCTGGCCTCGCACACATTCCACATCCACCGGTAGGCGCCAACCGGCTCCGT
TCTTTGGTGGCCCCTTCGCGCCACCTTCTACTCCTCCCCTAGTCAGGAAGTTCCCCCCCGCCCCGCAGCT
CGCGTCGTGCAGGACGTGACAAATGGAAGTAGCACGTCTCACTAGTCTCGTGCAGATGGACAGCACCGCT
GAGCAATGGAAGCGGGTAGGCCTTTGGGGCAGCGGCCAATAGCAGCTTTGCTCCTTCGCTTTCTGGGCTC
AGAGGCTGGGAAGGGGTGGGTCCGGGGGCGGGCTCAGGGGCGGGCTCAGGGGCGGGGCGGGCGCCCGAAG
GTCCTCCGGAGGCCCGGCATTCTGCACGCTTCAAAAGCGCACGTCTGCCGCGCTGTTCTCCTCTTCCTCA
TCTCCGGGCCTTTCGACCTGCAGCCCAAGCTTACCATGACCGAGTACAAGCCCACGGTGCGCCTCGCCAC
CCGCGACGACGTCCCCAGGGCCGTACGCACCCTCGCCGCCGCGTTCGCCGACTACCCCGCCACGCGCCAC
ACCGTCGATCCGGACCGCCACATCGAGCGGGTCACCGAGCTGCAAGAACTCTTCCTCACGCGCGTCGGGC
TCGACATCGGCAAGGTGTGGGTCGCGGACGACGGCGCCGCGGTGGCGGTCTGGACCACGCCGGAGAGCGT
CGAAGCGGGGGCGGTGTTCGCCGAGATCGGCCCGCGCATGGCCGAGTTGAGCGGTTCCCGGCTGGCCGCG
CAGCAACAGATGGAAGGCCTCCTGGCGCCGCACCGGCCCAAGGAGCCCGCGTGGTTCCTGGCCACCGTCG
GCGTCTCGCCCGACCACCAGGGCAAGGGTCTGGGCAGCGCCGTCGTGCTCCCCGGAGTGGAGGCGGCCGA
GCGCGCCGGGGTGCCCGCCTTCCTGGAGACCTCCGCGCCCCGCAACCTCCCCTTCTACGAGCGGCTCGGC
TTCACCGTCACCGCCGACGTCGAGGTGCCCGAAGGACCGCGCACCTGGTGCATGACCCGCAAGCCCGGTG
CCTGACGCCCGCCCCACGACCCGCAGCGCCCGACCGAAAGGAGCGCACGACCCCATGCATCGGCGTCTCG
AGATATCAGTGGTCCAGGCTCTAGTTTTGACTCAACAATATCACCAGCTGAAGCCTATAGAGTACGAGCC
ATAGATAAAATAAAAGATTTTATTTAGTCTCCAGAAAAAGGGGGGAATGAAAGACCCCACCTGTAGGTTT
GGCAAGCTAGCTTAAGTAACGCCATTTTGCAAGGCATGGAAAAATACATAACTGAGAATAGAGAAGTTCA
GATCAAGGTCAGGAACAGATGGAACAGGGTCGACCCTAGAGAACCATCAGATGTTTCCAGGGTGCCCCAA
GGACCTGAAATGACCCTGTGCCTTATTTGAACTAACCAATCAGTTCGCTTCTCGCTTCTGTTCGCGCGCT
TCTGCTCCCCGAGCTCAATAAAAGAGCCCACAACCCCTCACTCGGGGCGCCAGTCCTCCGATTGACTGAG
TCGCCCGGGTACCCGTGTATCCAATAAACCCTCTTGCAGTTGCATCCGACTTGTGGTCTCGCTGTTCCTT
GGGAGGGTCTCCTCTGAGTGATTGACTACCCGTCAGCGGGGGTCTTTCATTTGGGGGCTCGTCCGGGATC
GGGAGACCCCTGCCCAGGGACCACCGACCCACCACCGGGAGGTAAGCTGGCTGCCTCGCGCGTTTCGGTG
ATGACGGTGAAAACCTCTGACACATGCAGCTCCCGGAGACGGTCACAGCTTGTCTGTAAGCGGATGCCGG
GAGCAGACAAGCCCGTCAGGGCGCGTCAGCGGGTGTTGGCGGGTGTCGGGGCGCAGCCATGACCCAGTCA
CGTAGCGATAGCGGAGTGTAGATCCGGCTGTGGAATGTGTGTCAGTTAGGGTGTGGAAAGTCCCCAGGCT
CCCCAGCAGGCAGAAGTATGCAAAGCATGCATCTCAATTAGTCAGCAACCAGGTGTGGAAAGTCCCCAGG
CTCCCCAGCAGGCAGAAGTATGCAAAGCATGCATCTCAATTAGTCAGCAACCATAGTCCCGCCCCTAACT
CCGCCCATCCCGCCCCTAACTCCGCCCAGTTCCGCCCATTCTCCGCCCCATGGCTGACTAATTTTTTTTA
TTTATGCAGAGGCCGAGGCCGCCTCGGCCTCTGAGCTATTCCAGAAGTAGTGAGGAGGCTTTTTTGGAGG
CCTAGGCTTTTGCAAAAAGCTTACTGGCTTAACTATGCGGCATCAGAGCAGATTGTACTGAGAGTGCACC
ATATGCGGTGTGAAATACCGCACAGATGCGTAAGGAGAAAATACCGCATCAGGCGCTCTTCCGCTTCCTC
GCTCACTGACTCGCTGCGCTCGGTCGTTCGGCTGCGGCGAGCGGTATCAGCTCACTCAAAGGCGGTAATA
CGGTTATCCACAGAATCAGGGGATAACGCAGGAAAGAACATGTGAGCAAAAGGCCAGCAAAAGGCCAGGA
ACCGTAAAAAGGCCGCGTTGCTGGCGTTTTTCCATAGGCTCCGCCCCCCTGACGAGCATCACAAAAATCG
ACGCTCAAGTCAGAGGTGGCGAAACCCGACAGGACTATAAAGATACCAGGCGTTTCCCCCTGGAAGCTCC
CTCGTGCGCTCTCCTGTTCCGACCCTGCCGCTTACCGGATACCTGTCCGCCTTTCTCCCTTCGGGAAGCG
TGGCGCTTTCTCATAGCTCACGCTGTAGGTATCTCAGTTCGGTGTAGGTCGTTCGCTCCAAGCTGGGCTG
TGTGCACGAACCCCCCGTTCAGCCCGACCGCTGCGCCTTATCCGGTAACTATCGTCTTGAGTCCAACCCG
GTAAGACACGACTTATCGCCACTGGCAGCAGCCACTGGTAACAGGATTAGCAGAGCGAGGTATGTAGGCG
GTGCTACAGAGTTCTTGAAGTGGTGGCCTAACTACGGCTACACTAGAAGGACAGTATTTGGTATCTGCGC
TCTGCTGAAGCCAGTTACCTTCGGAAAAAGAGTTGGTAGCTCTTGATCCGGCAAACAAACCACCGCTGGT
AGCGGTGGTTTTTTTGTTTGCAAGCAGCAGATTACGCGCAGAAAAAAAGGATCTCAAGAAGATCCTTTGA
TCTTTTCTACGGGGTCTGACGCTCAGTGGAACGAAAACTCACGTTAAGGGATTTTGGTCATGAGATTATC
AAAAAGGATCTTCACCTAGATCCTTTTAAATTAAAAATGAAGTTTTAAATCAATCTAAAGTATATATGAG
TAAACTTGGTCTGACAGTTACCAATGCTTAATCAGTGAGGCACCTATCTCAGCGATCTGTCTATTTCGTT
CATCCATAGTTGCCTGACTCCCCGTCGTGTAGATAACTACGATACGGGAGGGCTTACCATCTGGCCCCAG
TGCTGCAATGATACCGCGAGACCCACGCTCACCGGCTCCAGATTTATCAGCAATAAACCAGCCAGCCGGA
AGGGCCGAGCGCAGAAGTGGTCCTGCAACTTTATCCGCCTCCATCCAGTCTATTAATTGTTGCCGGGAAG
CTAGAGTAAGTAGTTCGCCAGTTAATAGTTTGCGCAACGTTGTTGCCATTGCTGCAGGCATCGTGGTGTC
ACGCTCGTCGTTTGGTATGGCTTCATTCAGCTCCGGTTCCCAACGATCAAGGCGAGTTACATGATCCCCC
ATGTTGTGCAAAAAAGCGGTTAGCTCCTTCGGTCCTCCGATCGTTGTCAGAAGTAAGTTGGCCGCAGTGT
TATCACTCATGGTTATGGCAGCACTGCATAATTCTCTTACTGTCATGCCATCCGTAAGATGCTTTTCTGT
GACTGGTGAGTACTCAACCAAGTCATTCTGAGAATAGTGTATGCGGCGACCGAGTTGCTCTTGCCCGGCG
TCAACACGGGATAATACCGCGCCACATAGCAGAACTTTAAAAGTGCTCATCATTGGAAAACGTTCTTCGG
GGCGAAAACTCTCAAGGATCTTACCGCTGTTGAGATCCAGTTCGATGTAACCCACTCGTGCACCCAACTG
ATCTTCAGCATCTTTTACTTTCACCAGCGTTTCTGGGTGAGCAAAAACAGGAAGGCAAAATGCCGCAAAA
AAGGGAATAAGGGCGACACGGAAATGTTGAATACTCATACTCTTCCTTTTTCAATATTATTGAAGCATTT
ATCAGGGTTATTGTCTCATGAGCGGATACATATTTGAATGTATTTAGAAAAATAAACAAATAGGGGTTCC
GCGCACATTTCCCCGAAAAGTGCCACCTGACGTCTAAGAAACCATTATTATCATGACATTAACCTATAAA
AATAGGCGTATCACGAGGCCCTTTCGTCTTCAAGAATTAGCTTGGCCATTGCATACGTTGTATCCATATC
ATAATATGTACATTTATATTGGCTCATGTCCAACATTACCGCCATGTTGACATTGATTATTGACTAGTTA
TTAATAGTAATCAATTACGGGGTCATTAGTTCAT
Features (pLannotate 1.2.2; 19 found; start..end, strand, type, name):
    325..528     +  promoter       CMV promoter: human cytomegalovirus (CMV) immediate early promoter
    529..704     +  LTR            5' LTR (truncated): truncated long terminal repeat from Moloney murine sarcoma virus
    826..1100    +  misc_feature   MESV Ψ (fragment): packaging signal of murine embryonic stem cell virus
   1167..1583    +  CDS            gag (truncated): truncated Moloney murine leukemia virus (MMLV) gag gene lacking the start codon
   1623..1972    +  promoter       TRE3GV promoter: 3rd-generation Tet-responsive promoter that can be activated by binding of Tet-On® 3G, optimized for retroviral and lentiviral vectors
   1985..3646    +  CDS            CGAS: CGAS_HUMAN - Also known as C6orf150 From Homo sapiens (Human).
   3656..3683    +  CDS            3xHA (fragment): three tandem HA epitope tags
   3716..4215    +  promoter       PGK promoter: mouse phosphoglycerate kinase 1 promoter
   4236..4835    +  CDS            PuroR: puromycin N-acetyltransferase; pac from Streptomyces alboniger; confers resistance to puromycin
   4902..4974    +  CDS            env (fragment): murine leukemia virus gPr80 envelope polyprotein precursor; env; proteolytically cleaved into gp70SU and p15TM subunits
   5016..5441    +  LTR            3' LTR (ΔU3): self-inactivating 3' long terminal repeat (LTR) from Moloney murine leukemia virus
   5510..5550    +  CDS            rop (fragment): Rop protein, which maintains plasmids at low copy number; rop
   5652..5690    +  misc_feature   bom (fragment): basis of mobility region from pBR322
   5707..6036    +  promoter       SV40 promoter: SV40 enhancer and early promoter
   6042..6143    +  misc_feature   bom (fragment): basis of mobility region from pBR322
   6329..6917    -  rep_origin     ori: high-copy-number ColE1/pMB1/pBR322/pUC origin of replication
   7088..7948    -  CDS            AmpR: β-lactamase; bla; confers resistance to ampicillin, carbenicillin, and related antibiotics
   7949..8053    -  promoter       AmpR promoter: bla
   8239..324     +  enhancer       CMV enhancer (across the origin): human cytomegalovirus immediate early enhancer
