[The description below was written by a language model from this plasmid's Addgene catalogue record and pLannotate feature annotations shown in this document.]
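Description:
pTRE3G-WHG cGAS-HA is a self-inactivating gammaretroviral transfer vector built on the pRetroX-TRE3G backbone, designed to deliver a doxycycline-inducible copy of white-handed gibbon (Hylobates lar) cGAS into mammalian cells by retroviral transduction. In bacteria it is maintained as a high-copy plasmid through a ColE1/pUC-type origin and selected with ampicillin via the β-lactamase gene. The sequenced plasmid is about 8.3 kb, consistent with a roughly 6.6 kb backbone carrying a 1.7 kb insert.

The viral genome is transcribed in packaging cells from a hybrid 5′ end in which the CMV enhancer and promoter are fused to a truncated LTR. This is followed by the Ψ packaging signal and a truncated, start-codon-less gag fragment that helps encapsidation. The 3′ LTR carries a U3 deletion, so after reverse transcription and integration the LTR promoter activity is lost and expression depends on the internal promoters. The first of these, the TRE3GV Tet-responsive promoter, drives the cGAS open reading frame, which is preceded by a Kozak sequence and ends in a C-terminal HA epitope. The automated annotation labels this coding region as human CGAS and the tag as a 3xHA fragment, reflecting homology matching rather than a discrepancy with the catalogue entry. Downstream, a mouse PGK promoter expresses puromycin N-acetyltransferase for selection of transduced cells.

Because TRE3G is activated only by the Tet-On 3G transactivator, which is not encoded here, that protein must be supplied separately in the target cells. The construct was used in comparative work on species-specific self-DNA detection by mammalian cGAS enzymes.
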