Addgene plasmid #186867: pTRE3G-WHG cGAS-HA
Purpose: Doxycycline-dependent expression of white-handed gibbon cGAS gene in mammalian cells by retroviral transduction
Depositing lab: Jonathan Kagan. Depositing organization: Boston Children's Hospital. Publication: Species-specific self-DNA detection mechanisms by mammalian cyclic GMP-AMP synthases. Mosallanejad K, Kennedy SN, Bahleda KM, Slavik KM, Zhou W, Govande AA, Hancks DC, Kranzusch PJ, Kagan JC. Sci Immunol. 2023 Jan 20;8(79):eabp9765. doi: 10.1126/sciimmunol.abp9765. Epub 2023 Jan 20. PubMed 36662885.
Backbone
  Vector backbone: pRetroX-TRE3G Vector
  Backbone manufacturer: Takara Bio
  Backbone size w/o insert (bp): 6600
  Vector type: Retroviral
  Selectable markers: Puromycin
Growth in bacteria
  Bacterial resistance: Ampicillin, 100 μg/mL
  Growth temperature: 37°C
  Growth strain: NEB Stable
  Copy number: High Copy
Gene/Insert
  Gene/Insert name: White-handed gibbon cGAS with C-terminal HA tag (alt name: cGAS)
  Species: Hylobates lar
  Insert size (bp): 1707
  Promoter: TRE3G
  Tag / fusion protein: HA (C terminal on insert)
  Cloning method: Ligation Independent Cloning
  Sequencing primers: 5′ pCEP_Fw (agagctcgtttagtgaaccg); 3′ MSCV_Rv (cagcggggctgctaaagcgcatgc)
Terms and licenses: Academic/Nonprofit Terms; Industry Terms: Not Available to Industry
Depositor comments: Contains Kozak sequence (gccacc) before start codon. Please visit https://www.biorxiv.org/content/10.1101/2022.03.09.483681v2 for bioRxiv preprint.
How to cite: pTRE3G-WHG cGAS-HA was a gift from Jonathan Kagan (Addgene plasmid # 186867 ; http://n2t.net/addgene:186867 ; RRID:Addgene_186867)
